>Addgene plasmid #107235 | pLX304-MARK3 | addgene full sequence | sequence record 213505 | Addgene NGS Result
CGACCTACACCGAACTGAGATACCTACAGCGTGAGCTATGAGAAAGCGCCACGCTTCCCGAAGGGAGAAA
GGCGGACAGGTATCCGGTAAGCGGCAGGGTCGGAACAGGAGAGCGCACGAGGGAGCTTCCAGGGGGAAAC
GCCTGGTATCTTTATAGTCCTGTCGGGTTTCGCCACCTCTGACTTGAGCGTCGATTTTTGTGATGCTCGT
CAGGGGGGCGGAGCCTATGGAAAAACGCCAGCAACGCGGCCTTTTTACGGTTCCTGGCCTTTTGCTGGCC
TTTTGCTCACATGTTCTTTCCTGCGTTATCCCCTGATTCTGTGGATAACCGTATTACCGCCTTTGAGTGA
GCTGATACCGCTCGCCGCAGCCGAACGACCGAGCGCAGCGAGTCAGTGAGCGAGGAAGCGGAAGAGCGCC
CAATACGCAAACCGCCTCTCCCCGCGCGTTGGCCGATTCATTAATGCAGCTGGCACGACAGGTTTCCCGA
CTGGAAAGCGGGCAGTGAGCGCAACGCAATTAATGTGAGTTAGCTCACTCATTAGGCACCCCAGGCTTTA
CACTTTATGCTTCCGGCTCGTATGTTGTGTGGAATTGTGAGCGGATAACAATTTCACACAGGAAACAGCT
ATGACCATGATTACGCCAAGCGCGCAATTAACCCTCACTAAAGGGAACAAAAGCTGGAGCTGCAAGCTTA
ATGTAGTCTTATGCAATACTCTTGTAGTCTTGCAACATGGTAACGATGAGTTAGCAACATGCCTTACAAG
GAGAGAAAAAGCACCGTGCATGCCGATTGGTGGAAGTAAGGTGGTACGATCGTGCCTTATTAGGAAGGCA
ACAGACGGGTCTGACATGGATTGGACGAACCACTGAATTGCCGCATTGCAGAGATATTGTATTTAAGTGC
CTAGCTCGATACATAAACGGGTCTCTCTGGTTAGACCAGATCTGAGCCTGGGAGCTCTCTGGCTAACTAG
GGAACCCACTGCTTAAGCCTCAATAAAGCTTGCCTTGAGTGCTTCAAGTAGTGTGTGCCCGTCTGTTGTG
TGACTCTGGTAACTAGAGATCCCTCAGACCCTTTTAGTCAGTGTGGAAAATCTCTAGCAGTGGCGCCCGA
ACAGGGACTTGAAAGCGAAAGGGAAACCAGAGGAGCTCTCTCGACGCAGGACTCGGCTTGCTGAAGCGCG
CACGGCAAGAGGCGAGGGGCGGCGACTGGTGAGTACGCCAAAAATTTTGACTAGCGGAGGCTAGAAGGAG
AGAGATGGGTGCGAGAGCGTCAGTATTAAGCGGGGGAGAATTAGATCGCGATGGGAAAAAATTCGGTTAA
GGCCAGGGGGAAAGAAAAAATATAAATTAAAACATATAGTATGGGCAAGCAGGGAGCTAGAACGATTCGC
AGTTAATCCTGGCCTGTTAGAAACATCAGAAGGCTGTAGACAAATACTGGGACAGCTACAACCATCCCTT
CAGACAGGATCAGAAGAACTTAGATCATTATATAATACAGTAGCAACCCTCTATTGTGTGCATCAAAGGA
TAGAGATAAAAGACACCAAGGAAGCTTTAGACAAGATAGAGGAAGAGCAAAACAAAAGTAAGACCACCGC
ACAGCAAGCGGCCGCTGATCTTCAGACCTGGAGGAGGAGATATGAGGGACAATTGGAGAAGTGAATTATA
TAAATATAAAGTAGTAAAAATTGAACCATTAGGAGTAGCACCCACCAAGGCAAAGAGAAGAGTGGTGCAG
AGAGAAAAAAGAGCAGTGGGAATAGGAGCTTTGTTCCTTGGGTTCTTGGGAGCAGCAGGAAGCACTATGG
GCGCAGCGTCAATGACGCTGACGGTACAGGCCAGACAATTATTGTCTGGTATAGTGCAGCAGCAGAACAA
TTTGCTGAGGGCTATTGAGGCGCAACAGCATCTGTTGCAACTCACAGTCTGGGGCATCAAGCAGCTCCAG
GCAAGAATCCTGGCTGTGGAAAGATACCTAAAGGATCAACAGCTCCTGGGGATTTGGGGTTGCTCTGGAA
AACTCATTTGCACCACTGCTGTGCCTTGGAATGCTAGTTGGAGTAATAAATCTCTGGAACAGATTTGGAA
TCACACGACCTGGATGGAGTGGGACAGAGAAATTAACAATTACACAAGCTTAATACACTCCTTAATTGAA
GAATCGCAAAACCAGCAAGAAAAGAATGAACAAGAATTATTGGAATTAGATAAATGGGCAAGTTTGTGGA
ATTGGTTTAACATAACAAATTGGCTGTGGTATATAAAATTATTCATAATGATAGTAGGAGGCTTGGTAGG
TTTAAGAATAGTTTTTGCTGTACTTTCTATAGTGAATAGAGTTAGGCAGGGATATTCACCATTATCGTTT
CAGACCCACCTCCCAACCCCGAGGGGACCCTTGCGCCTTTTCCAAGGCAGCCCTGGGTTTGCGCAGGGAC
GCGGCTGCTCTGGGCGTGGTTCCGGGAAACGCAGCGGCGCCGACCCTGGGTCTCGCACATTCTTCACGTC
CGTTCGCAGCGTCACCCGGATCTTCGCCGCTACCCTTGTGGGCCCCCCGGCGACGCTTCCTGCTCCGCCC
CTAAGTCGGGAAGGTTCCTTGCGGTTCGCGGCGTGCCGGACGTGACAAACGGAAGCCGCACGTCTCACTA
GTACCCTCGCAGACGGACAGCGCCAGGGAGCAATGGCAGCGCGCCGACCGCGATGGGCTGTGGCCAATAG
CGGCTGCTCAGCAGGGCGCGCCGAGAGCAGCGGCCGGGAAGGGGCGGTGCGGGAGGCGGGGTGTGGGGCG
GTAGTGTGGGCCCTGTTCCTGCCCGCGCGGTGTTCCGCATTCTGCAAGCCTCCGGAGCGCACGTCGGCAG
TCGGCTCCCTCGTTGACCGAATCACCGACCTCTCTCCCCAGGGGGTACCACCATGGCCAAGCCTTTGTCT
CAAGAAGAATCCACCCTCATTGAAAGAGCAACGGCTACAATCAACAGCATCCCCATCTCTGAAGACTACA
GCGTCGCCAGCGCAGCTCTCTCTAGCGACGGCCGCATCTTCACTGGTGTCAATGTATATCATTTTACTGG
GGGACCTTGTGCAGAACTCGTGGTGCTGGGCACTGCTGCTGCTGCGGCAGCTGGCAACCTGACTTGTATC
GTCGCGATCGGAAATGAGAACAGGGGCATCTTGAGCCCCTGCGGACGGTGCCGACAGGTGCTTCTCGATC
TGCATCCTGGGATCAAAGCCATAGTGAAGGACAGTGATGGACAGCCGACGGCAGTTGGGATTCGTGAATT
GCTGCCCTCTGGTTATGTGTGGGAGGGCCTGCAGCTGCAGTAGTAAGAATTCTAGATCTTGAGACAAATG
GCAGTATTCATCCACAATTTTAAAAGAAAAGGGGGGATTGGGGGGTACAGTGCAGGGGAAAGAATAGTAG
ACATAATAGCAACAGACATACAAACTAAAGAATTACAAAAACAAATTACAAAAATTCAAAATTTTCGGGT
TTATTACAGGGACAGCAGAGATCCACTTTGGCGCCGGCTCGAGGGGGCCCGGGGTTATTAATAGTAATCA
ATTACGGGGTCATTAGTTCATAGCCCATATATGGAGTTCCGCGTTACATAACTTACGGTAAATGGCCCGC
CTGGCTGACCGCCCAACGACCCCCGCCCATTGACGTCAATAATGACGTATGTTCCCATAGTAACGCCAAT
AGGGACTTTCCATTGACGTCAATGGGTGGAGTATTTACGGTAAACTGCCCACTTGGCAGTACATCAAGTG
TATCATATGCCAAGTACGCCCCCTATTGACGTCAATGACGGTAAATGGCCCGCCTGGCATTATGCCCAGT
ACATGACCTTATGGGACTTTCCTACTTGGCAGTACATCTACGTATTAGTCATCGCTATTACCATGGTGAT
GCGGTTTTGGCAGTACATCAATGGGCGTGGATAGCGGTTTGACTCACGGGGATTTCCAAGTCTCCACCCC
ATTGACGTCAATGGGAGTTTGTTTTGGCACCAAAATCAACGGGACTTTCCAAAATGTCGTAACAACTCCG
CCCCATTGACGCAAATGGGCGGTAGGCGTGTACGGTGGGAGGTCTATATAAGCAGAGCTCTCTGGCTAAC
TGTCGGGATCAACAAGTTTGTACAAAAAAGCAGGCTCCACCATGGAGTGCAGTAAAATGTCCACTAGGAC
CCCATTGCCAACGGTGAATGAACGAGACACTGAAAACCACACGTCACATGGAGATGGGCGTCAAGAAGTT
ACCTCTCGTACCAGCCGCTCAGGAGCTCGGTGTAGAAACTCTATAGCCTCCTGTGCAGATGAACAACCTC
ACATCGGAAACTACAGACTGTTGAAAACAATCGGCAAGGGGAATTTTGCAAAAGTAAAATTGGCAAGACA
TATCCTTACAGGCAGAGAGGTTGCAATAAAAATAATTGACAAAACTCAGTTGAATCCAACAAGTCTACAA
AAGCTCTTCAGAGAAGTAAGAATAATGAAGATTTTAAATCATCCCAATATAGTGAAGTTATTCGAAGTCA
TTGAAACTGAAAAAACACTCTACCTAATCATGGAATATGCAAGTGGAGGTGAAGTATTTGACTATTTGGT
TGCACATGGCAGGATGAAGGAAAAAGAAGCAAGATCTAAATTTAGACAGATTGTGTCTGCAGTTCAATAC
TGCCATCAGAAACGGATCGTACATCGAGACCTCAAGGCTGAAAATCTATTGTTAGATGCCGATATGAACA
TTAAAATAGCAGATTTCGGTTTTAGCAATGAATTTACTGTTGGCGGTAAACTCGACACGTTTTGTGGCAG
TCCTCCATACGCAGCACCTGAGCTCTTCCAGGGCAAGAAATATGACGGGCCAGAAGTGGATGTGTGGAGT
CTGGGGGTCATTTTATACACACTAGTCAGTGGCTCACTTCCCTTTGATGGGCAAAACCTAAAGGAACTGA
GAGAGAGAGTATTAAGAGGGAAATACAGAATTCCCTTCTACATGTCTACAGACTGTGAAAACCTTCTCAA
ACGTTTCCTGGTGCTAAATCCAATTAAACGCGGCACTCTAGAGCAAATCATGAAGGACAGGTGGATCAAT
GCAGGGCATGAAGAAGATGAACTCAAACCATTTGTTGAACCAGAGCTAGACATCTCAGACCAAAAAAGAA
TAGATATTATGGTGGGAATGGGATATTCACAAGAAGAAATTCAAGAATCTCTTAGTAAGATGAAATACGA
TGAAATCACAGCTACATATTTGTTATTGGGGAGAAAATCTTCAGAGCTGGATGCTAGTGATTCCAGTTCT
AGCAGCAATCTTTCACTTGCTAAGGTTAGGCCGAGCAGTGATCTCAACAACAGTACTGGCCAGTCTCCTC
ACCACAAAGTGCAGAGAAGTGTTTCTTCAAGCCAAAAGCAAAGACGCTACAGTGACCATGCTGGACCAGC
TATTCCTTCTGTTGTGGCGTATCCGAAAAGGAGTCAGACCAGCACTGCAGATAGTGACCTCAAAGAAGAT
GGAATTTCCTCCCGGAAATCAAGTGGCAGTGCTGTTGGAGGAAAGGGAATTGCTCCAGCCAGTCCCATGC
TTGGGAATGCAAGTAATCCTAATAAGGCGGATATTCCTGAACGCAAGAAAAGCTCCACTGTCCCTAGTAG
TAACACAGCATCTGGTGGAATGACACGACGAAATACTTATGTTTGCAGTGAGAGAACTACAGCTGATAGA
CACTCAGTGATTCAGAATGGCAAAGAAAACAGCACTATTCCTGATCAGAGAACTCCAGTTGCTTCAACAC
ACAGTATCAGTAGTGCAGCCACCCCAGATCGAATCCGCTTCCCAAGAGGCACTGCCAGTCGTAGCACTTT
CCACGGCCAGCCCCGGGAACGGCGAACCGCAACATATAATGGCCCTCCTGCCTCTCCCAGCCTGTCCCAT
GAAGCCACACCATTGTCCCAGACTCGAAGCCGAGGCTCCACTAATCTCTTTAGTAAATTAACTTCAAAAC
TCACAAGGAGTCGCAATGTATCTGCTGAGCAAAAAGATGAAAACAAAGAAGCAAAGCCTCGATCCCTACG
CTTCACCTGGAGCATGAAAACCACTAGTTCAATGGATCCCGGGGACATGATGCGGGAAATCCGCAAAGTG
TTGGACGCCAATAACTGCGACTATGAGCAGAGGGAGCGCTTCTTGCTCTTCTGCGTCCACGGAGATGGGC
ACGCGGAGAACCTCGTGCAGTGGGAAATGGAAGTGTGCAAGCTGCCAAGACTGTCTCTGAACGGGGTCCG
GTTTAAGCGGATATCGGGGACATCCATAGCCTTCAAAAATATTGCTTCCAAAATTGCCAATGAGCTAAAG
CTGTAACCCAGTGATTATGAACCCAGCTTTCTTGTACAAAGTGGTTGGTAAGCCTATCCCTAACCCTCTC
CTCGGTCTCGATTCTACGTAGTAATGAGCTAGCGCTAACCGGTGGCGCGTTAAGTCGACAATCAACCTCT
GGATTACAAAATTTGTGAAAGATTGACTGGTATTCTTAACTATGTTGCTCCTTTTACGCTATGTGGATAC
GCTGCTTTAATGCCTTTGTATCATGCTATTGCTTCCCGTATGGCTTTCATTTTCTCCTCCTTGTATAAAT
CCTGGTTGCTGTCTCTTTATGAGGAGTTGTGGCCCGTTGTCAGGCAACGTGGCGTGGTGTGCACTGTGTT
TGCTGACGCAACCCCCACTGGTTGGGGCATTGCCACCACCTGTCAGCTCCTTTCCGGGACTTTCGCTTTC
CCCCTCCCTATTGCCACGGCGGAACTCATCGCCGCCTGCCTTGCCCGCTGCTGGACAGGGGCTCGGCTGT
TGGGCACTGACAATTCCGTGGTGTTGTCGGGGAAATCATCGTCCTTTCCTTGGCTGCTCGCCTGTGTTGC
CACCTGGATTCTGCGCGGGACGTCCTTCTGCTACGTCCCTTCGGCCCTCAATCCAGCGGACCTTCCTTCC
CGCGGCCTGCTGCCGGCTCTGCGGCCTCTTCCGCGTCTTCGCCTTCGCCCTCAGACGAGTCGGATCTCCC
TTTGGGCCGCCTCCCCGCGTCGACTTTAAGACCAATGACTTACAAGGCAGCTGTAGATCTTAGCCACTTT
TTAAAAGAAAAGGGGGGACTGGAAGGGCTAATTCACTCCCAACGAAGACAAGATCTGCTTTTTGCTTGTA
CTGGGTCTCTCTGGTTAGACCAGATCTGAGCCTGGGAGCTCTCTGGCTAACTAGGGAACCCACTGCTTAA
GCCTCAATAAAGCTTGCCTTGAGTGCTTCAAGTAGTGTGTGCCCGTCTGTTGTGTGACTCTGGTAACTAG
AGATCCCTCAGACCCTTTTAGTCAGTGTGGAAAATCTCTAGCAGTACGTATAGTAGTTCATGTCATCTTA
TTATTCAGTATTTATAACTTGCAAAGAAATGAATATCAGAGAGTGAGAGGAACTTGTTTATTGCAGCTTA
TAATGGTTACAAATAAAGCAATAGCATCACAAATTTCACAAATAAAGCATTTTTTTCACTGCATTCTAGT
TGTGGTTTGTCCAAACTCATCAATGTATCTTATCATGTCTGGCTCTAGCTATCCCGCCCCTAACTCCGCC
CATCCCGCCCCTAACTCCGCCCAGTTCCGCCCATTCTCCGCCCCATGGCTGACTAATTTTTTTTATTTAT
GCAGAGGCCGAGGCCGCCTCGGCCTCTGAGCTATTCCAGAAGTAGTGAGGAGGCTTTTTTGGAGGCCTAG
GGACGTACCCAATTCGCCCTATAGTGAGTCGTATTACGCGCGCTCACTGGCCGTCGTTTTACAACGTCGT
GACTGGGAAAACCCTGGCGTTACCCAACTTAATCGCCTTGCAGCACATCCCCCTTTCGCCAGCTGGCGTA
ATAGCGAAGAGGCCCGCACCGATCGCCCTTCCCAACAGTTGCGCAGCCTGAATGGCGAATGGG
[124 nt withheld, positions 7974-8097]
C
[91 nt withheld, positions 8099-8189]
A
[49 nt withheld, positions 8191-8239]
CCTTTGACGTTGGAGTCCACGTTCTTT
[37 nt withheld, positions 8267-8303]
ACCCTATCTCGGTCTATTCTTTTGATTTATAAGGGATTTTGCCGATTTCGGCCTATTGGTTAAAAAATGA
GCTGATTTAACAAAAATTTAACGCGAATTTTAACAAAATATTAACGCTTACAATTTAGGTGGCACTTTTC
GGGGAAATGTGCGCGGAACCCCTATTTGTTTATTTTTCTAAATACATTCAAATATGTATCCGCTCATGAG
ACAATAACCCTGATAAATGCTTCAATAATATTGAAAAAGGAAGAGTATGAGTATTCAACATTTCCGTGTC
GCCCTTATTCCCTTTTTTGCGGCATTTTGCCTTCCTGTTTTTGCTCACCCAGAAACGCTGGTGAAAGTAA
AAGATGCTGAAGATCAGTTGGGTGCACGAGTGGGTTACATCGAACTGGATCTCAACAGCGGTAAGATCCT
TGAGAGTTTTCGCCCCGAAGAACGTTTTCCAATGATGAGCACTTTTAAAGTTCTGCTATGTGGCGCGGTA
TTATCCCGTATTGACGCCGGGCAAGAGCAACTCGGTCGCCGCATACACTATTCTCAGAATGACTTGGTTG
AGTACTCACCAGTCACAGAAAAGCATCTTACGGATGGCATGACAGTAAGAGAATTATGCAGTGCTGCCAT
AACCATGAGTGATAACACTGCGGCCAACTTACTTCTGACAACGATCGGAGGACCGAAGGAGCTAACCGCT
TTTTTGCACAACATGGGGGATCATGTAACTCGCCTTGATCGTTGGGAACCGGAGCTGAATGAAGCCATAC
CAAACGACGAGCGTGACACCACGATGCCTGTAGCAATGGCAACAACGTTGCGCAAACTATTAACTGGCGA
ACTACTTACTCTAGCTTCCCGGCAACAATTAATAGACTGGATGGAGGCGGATAAAGTTGCAGGACCACTT
CTGCGCTCGGCCCTTCCGGCTGGCTGGTTTATTGCTGATAAATCTGGAGCCGGTGAGCGTGGGTCTCGCG
GTATCATTGCAGCACTGGGGCCAGATGGTAAGCCCTCCCGTATCGTAGTTATCTACACGACGGGGAGTCA
GGCAACTATGGATGAACGAAATAGACAGATCGCTGAGATAGGTGCCTCACTGATTAAGCATTGGTAACTG
TCAGACCAAGTTTACTCATATATACTTTAGATTGATTTAAAACTTCATTTTTAATTTAAAAGGATCTAGG
TGAAGATCCTTTTTGATAATCTCATGACCAAAATCCCTTAACGTGAGTTTTCGTTCCACTGAGCGTCAGA
CCCCGTAGAAAAGATCAAAGGATCTTCTTGAGATCCTTTTTTTCTGCGCGTAATCTGCTGCTTGCAAACA
AAAAAACCACCGCTACCAGCGGTGGTTTGTTTGCCGGATCAAGAGCTACCAACTCTTTTTCCGAAGGTAA
CTGGCTTCAGCAGAGCGCAGATACCAAATACTGTTCTTCTAGTGTAGCCGTAGTTAGGCCACCACTTCAA
GAACTCTGTAGCACCGCCTACATACCTCGCTCTGCTAATCCTGTTACCAGTGGCTGCTGCCAGTGGCGAT
AAGTCGTGTCTTACCGGGTTGGACTCAAGACGATAGTTACCGGATAAGGCGCAGCGGTCGGGCTGAACGG
GGGGTTCGTGCACACAGCCCAGCTTGGAGCGAA
Features (pLannotate 1.2.2; 31 found; start..end, strand, type, name):
    416..508     +  CDS            lacI (fragment): lac repressor; lacI; The lac repressor binds to the lac operator to inhibit transcription in E. coli. This inhibition can be relieved by adding lactose or isopropyl-β-D-thiogalactopyranoside (IPTG).
    521..542     +  protein_bind   CAP binding site: CAP binding activates transcription in the presence of cAMP. E. coli catabolite activator protein
    557..587     +  promoter       lac promoter: promoter for the E. coli lac operon
    595..611     +  protein_bind   lac operator: The lac repressor binds to the lac operator to inhibit transcription in E. coli. This inhibition can be relieved by adding lactose or isopropyl-β-D-thiogalactopyranoside (IPTG). lac repressor encoded by lacI
    656..674     +  promoter       T3 promoter: promoter for bacteriophage T3 RNA polymerase
    702..928     +  promoter       RSV promoter: Rous sarcoma virus enhancer/promoter
    929..1109    +  LTR            5' LTR (truncated): truncated 5' long terminal repeat (LTR) from HIV-1
   1156..1281    +  misc_feature   HIV-1 Ψ: packaging signal of human immunodeficiency virus type 1
   1265..1628    +  CDS            HIV-1 gag (fragment): gag protein from human immunodeficiency virus 1; gag
   1774..2007    +  misc_feature   RRE: The Rev response element (RRE) of HIV-1 allows for Rev-dependent mRNA export from the nucleus to the cytoplasm.
   2384..2410    +  CDS            Rev (fragment): human immunodeficiency virus 1 (HIV-1) Rev protein; rev; enhances nuclear export of unspliced and incompletely spliced viral mRNAs
   2411..2911    +  promoter       hPGK promoter: human phosphoglycerate kinase 1 promoter
   2923..3318    +  CDS            BSD: blasticidin S deaminase; Aspergillus terreus BSD; confers resistance to blasticidin
   3378..3495    +  misc_feature   cPPT/CTS: central polypurine tract and central termination sequence of HIV-1
   3612..3915    +  enhancer       CMV enhancer: human cytomegalovirus immediate early enhancer
   3916..4119    +  promoter       CMV promoter: human cytomegalovirus (CMV) immediate early promoter
   4142..4166    +  protein_bind   attB1: mutant version of attB; recombination site for the Gateway® BP reaction BP Clonase™
   4187..6373    +  CDS            MARK3: MARK3_HUMAN - Also known as CTAK1, EMK2. Experimental evidence at protein level: Swiss-Prot protein existence level 1. Serine/threonine-protein kinase (PubMed:23666762). Involved in the specific phosphorylation of microtubule-associated proteins for MAP2 and MAP4. Phosphorylates the microtubule-associated protein MAPT/TAU (PubMed:23666762). Phosphorylates CDC25C on 'Ser-216'. Regulates localization and activity of some histone deacetylases by mediating phosphorylation of HDAC7, promoting subsequent interaction between HDAC7 and 14-3-3 and export from the nucleus (PubMed:16980613). Negatively r
   6391..6415    -  protein_bind   attB2: mutant version of attB; recombination site for the Gateway® BP reaction BP Clonase™
   6417..6458    +  CDS            V5 tag: epitope tag from simian virus 5
   6500..7088    +  misc_feature   WPRE: woodchuck hepatitis virus posttranscriptional regulatory element
   7139..7158    +  misc_feature   cPPT/CTS (fragment): central polypurine tract and central termination sequence of HIV-1
   7160..7393    +  LTR            3' LTR (ΔU3): self-inactivating 3' long terminal repeat (LTR) from HIV-1
   7471..7592    +  polyA_signal   SV40 poly(A) signal: SV40 polyadenylation signal
   7632..7767    +  rep_origin     SV40 ori: SV40 origin of replication
   7788..7806    -  promoter       T7 promoter: promoter for bacteriophage T7 RNA polymerase
   7814..7969    +  CDS            lacZα (fragment): LacZα fragment of β-galactosidase; lacZ fragment
   7974..8402    +  rep_origin     f1 ori (sequence partly withheld): f1 bacteriophage origin of replication; arrow indicates direction of (+) strand synthesis
   8455..8559    +  promoter       AmpR promoter: bla
   8560..9420    +  CDS            AmpR: β-lactamase; bla; confers resistance to ampicillin, carbenicillin, and related antibiotics
   9591..233     +  rep_origin     ori (across the origin): high-copy-number ColE1/pMB1/pBR322/pUC origin of replication
