[The description below was written by a language model from this plasmid's Addgene catalogue record and pLannotate feature annotations shown in this document.]
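Description:
pLX304-MARK3 is a third-generation-style, self-inactivating HIV-1 lentiviral expression plasmid built on the pLX304 Gateway destination backbone and carrying the human serine/threonine kinase MARK3 (also known as CTAK1/EMK2). In bacteria it is maintained through a high-copy ColE1/pUC origin and selected with ampicillin via the β-lactamase gene. An f1 origin, an SV40 origin and remnants of lac and lacZα cloning sequences are also present in the backbone.

The viral genome is transcribed from an RSV promoter fused to a truncated 5' LTR and includes the Ψ packaging signal with a partial gag sequence, the Rev response element for Rev-dependent nuclear export, a cPPT/CTS element, and a ΔU3 3' LTR that inactivates LTR promoter activity after integration, followed by an SV40 polyadenylation signal. Within this frame are two independent cassettes. A human PGK promoter drives blasticidin S deaminase, allowing blasticidin selection of transduced mammalian cells. Downstream, the CMV enhancer/promoter drives the MARK3 open reading frame, which is flanked by attB1 and attB2 sites left by Gateway recombination. A V5 epitope tag sits immediately after attB2, positioned to act as a C-terminal tag for detection if the insert reads through into it, which the record does not confirm. A WPRE follows to enhance transcript stability and expression.

The catalogue purpose is given as lentiviral expression of "phospho-MARK3", but the record does not list any mutation or explain this wording, and the annotated insert simply matches human MARK3. The construct comes from work on MEF2C phosphorylation and chemotherapy resistance in acute myeloid leukemia. It suits stable MARK3 overexpression in transduced mammalian cells.
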