Addgene plasmid #107235: pLX304-MARK3
Purpose: Lentiviral gene expression vector for phospho-MARK3 expression
Depositing lab: Alex Kentsis. Depositing organization: Memorial Sloan-Kettering Cancer Center. Publication: MEF2C Phosphorylation Is Required for Chemotherapy Resistance in Acute Myeloid Leukemia. Brown FC, Still E, Koche RP, Yim CY, Takao S, Cifani P, Reed C, Gunasekera S, Ficarro SB, Romanienko P, Mark W, McCarthy C, de Stanchina E, Gonen M, Seshan V, Bhola P, O'Donnell C, Spitzer B, Stutzke C, Lavallee VP, Hebert J, Krivtsov AV, Melnick A, Paietta EM, Tallman MS, Letai A, Sauvageau G, Pouliot G, Levine R, Marto JA, Armstrong SA, Kentsis A. Cancer Discov. 2018 Apr;8(4):478-497. doi: 10.1158/2159-8290.CD-17-1271. Epub 2018 Feb 5. PubMed 29431698.
Backbone
  Vector backbone: pLX304
  Backbone manufacturer: Addgene
  Vector type: Mammalian Expression, Lentiviral
  Selectable markers: Blasticidin
Growth in bacteria
  Bacterial resistance: Ampicillin, 100 μg/mL
  Growth temperature: 30°C
  Growth strain: NEB Stable
  Copy number: High Copy
Gene/Insert
  Gene/Insert name: MARK3
Terms and licenses: Academic/Nonprofit Terms; Industry Terms: Not Available to Industry
Depositor comments: Please visit https://www.biorxiv.org/content/early/2017/02/09/107201 for bioRxiv preprint.
How to cite: pLX304-MARK3 was a gift from Alex Kentsis (Addgene plasmid # 107235 ; http://n2t.net/addgene:107235 ; RRID:Addgene_107235)
